>Addgene plasmid #156573 | pD649-HAsp-FCGR2B-Fc(DAPA)-AviTag-6xHis | addgene full sequence | sequence record 368744 | Addgene NGS Result
GGGCGGAACTGGGCGGAGTTAGGGGCGGGATGGGCGGAGTTAGGGGCGGGACTATGGTTGCTGACTAATT
GAGATGCATGCTTTGCATACTTCTGCCTGCTGGGGAGCCTGGGGACTTTCCACACCTGGTTGCTGACTAA
TTGAGATGCATGCTTTGCATACTTCTGCCTGCTGGGGAGCCTGGGGACTTTCCACACCCTAACTGACACA
CATTCCACAGAATTAATTCGCGTTAAATTTTTGTTAAATCAGCTCATTTTTTAACCAATAGGCCGAAATC
GGCAAAATCCCTTATAAATCAAAAGAATAGACCGAGATAGGGTTGAGTGTTGTGATGCAATTTCCTCATT
TTATTAGGAAAGGACAGTGGGAGTGGCACCTTCCAGGGTCAAGGAAGGCACGGGGGAGGGGCAAACAACA
GATGGCTGGCAACTAGAAGGCACAGTCGAGGCTGATTTTCTCTATCTATTTATTTTACTACTCAAGACTA
TCTTGCAAAGTAGAAGAACCCTGTCTGCAGTATGACGACCGTGTATACCCGATTGGCTTACCGGGTAACG
CGTTGTGCCAGTGACTACAGGCCGGCCTTAGTGGTGATGGTGGTGGTGTTCATGCCACTCAATCTTCTGA
GCCTCGAAAATATCATTAAGACCGCTGCCGCCGGGGCTCAGGCTCAGGGACTTCTGGGTGTAGTGGTTGT
GCAGGGCCTCGTGCATCACGCTGCAGCTGAACACGTTGCCCTGCTGCCACCTGGACTTGTCCACGGTCAG
CTTGCTGTACAGGAAGAAGCTGCCGTCGCTGTCCAGCACTGGGGGGGTGGTCTTGTAGTTGTTCTCGGGC
TGGCCGTTGCTCTCCCACTCCACGGCGATATCGCTGGGGTAGAAGCCCTTCACCAGACAGGTCAGGGACA
CCTGGTTCTTGGTCATCTCCTCCCGGCTGGGGGGCAGGGTGTACACCTGGGGCTCCCGTGGCTGGCCCTT
GGCCTTGCTGATTGTCTTTTCGATTGGGGCAGCCAGGGCCTTGTTGGAGACTTTGCACTTGTATTCTTTG
CCGTTCAGCCAGTCCTGGTGCAGCACGGTCAGCACGGACACCACCCTGTAGGTGCTGTTGTACTGCTCCT
CTCTGGGCTTGGTCTTGGCGTTGTGCACCTCCACGCCGTCCACGTACCAGTTGAACTTCACCTCTGGGTC
CTCGTGGGACACGGCCACCACCACGCAGGTCACCTCGGGGGTCCTGCTGATCATCAGGGTGTCCTTGGGC
TTGGGGGGGAACAGGAACACGGAAGGCCCTCCCAGCAGTTCTGGAGCTGGGCAGGGGGGGCAGGTGTGGG
TCTTGTCGCCGCCCGGCGCGCCTGGAGCCTGCACTGTGATTGTCACGGGCTTGCTGCTGTACAGGGTGTA
GCCGATATTGCCGGTACAGTGGTAATCGCCGGAGTGGCTGTGATTGGCCTGAGGGATGCTGAAGTTGGGG
TCGCTTCTGCTGAACTTCTTGGACTTCCCGTTCTGGAAGAATGTCACTTTGACCAGAGGCTTGTCCTTCC
AAGAGTGGCACCGCAGCACGATTGTCTCGCCCTCTTGAAATTCCAGGTGAGGGGTCTGCAGCACCAGCCA
TTCAGACAGCACTGTCAGGTGCACAGGATCGCTCAGAGATGTCTGGCCTGTCTGACAGGTGTACTCGCCG
CTGTCGTTGTTGTTGGCCTTGAACCGGTAGCTAGGCTGGGTGTGTGTGGGGATCAGATTGCCGTTGTGGA
ACCACTGGATGCTGTCGCTCTCAGGGCTGTGTGTGCCTCTACAGGTCAGGGTCACGCTATCCTCTTGCAG
CACGTTGATCCACTGGGGTTCCAGCTTCAGCACAGCTTTTGGAGGAGCAGCTGGTGTGGCGGCCGCAGCG
AACACCAGGCAGAAGATGTAGCTCAGGGCAATGATGGTCTTCATGGTGGCGCTAGCAGGCGCGTTTTCGA
TAGAACCGAGGTGCAGTTGGACCTGGGAGTGGACACCTGTGGAGAGAAAGGCAAAGTGGATGTTATTCTA
TAGTGTCACCTAAATCGTATGTGTATGATACATAAGGTTATGTATTAATTGTAGCCGCGTTCTAACGAAG
CCAAGGGGGTGGGCCTATAGACTCTATAGGCGGTACTTACGTCACTCTTGGCACGGGGAATCCGCGTTCC
AATGCACCGTTCCCGGCCGCGGAGGCTGGATCGGTCCCGGTGTCTTCTATGGAGGTCAAAACAGCGTGGA
TGGCGTCTCCAGGCGATCTGACGGTTCACTAAACGAGCTCTGCTTATATAGACCTCCCACCGTACACGCC
TACCGCCCATTTGCGTCAATGGGGCGGAGTTGTTACGACATTTTGGAAAGTCCCGTTGATTTTGGTGCCA
AAACAAACTCCCATTGACGTCAATGGGGTGGAGACTTGGAAATCCCCGTGAGTCAAACCGCTATCCACGC
CCATTGATGTACTGCCAAAACCGCATCACCATGGTAATAGCGATGACTAATACGTAGATGTACTGCCAAG
TAGGAAAGTCCCATAAGGTCATGTACTGGGCATAATGCCAGGCGGGCCATTTACCGTCATTGACGTCAAT
AGGGGGCGTACTTGGCATATGATACACTTGATGTACTGCCAAGTGGGCAGTTTACCGTAAATACTCCACC
CATTGACGTCAATGGAAAGTCCCTATTGGCGTTACTATGGGAACATACGTCATTATTGACGTCAATGGGC
GGGGGTCGTTGGGCGGTCAGCCAGGCGGGCCATTTACCGTAAGTTATGTAACGCGGAACTCCATATATGG
GCTATGAACTAATGACCCCGTAATTGATTACTATTAATAACTAGTCAATAATCAATGCCAACATGGCGGT
CATATTGGACATGAGCCAATATAAATGTACATATTATGATATAGATACAACGTATGCAATGGCCAATAGC
CAATATTGATTTATGCTATATAACCAATGAATAATATGGCTAATGGCCAATATTGAGTCAACGCCACTGT
GCATGAAGCTCGTAATTGTTATCCGCTCACAATTAAGGGCGACACAAAATTTATTCTAAATGATAATAAA
TACTGATAACATCTTATAGTTTGTATTATATTTTGTATTATCGTTGACATGTATAATTTTGATATCAAAA
ACTGATTTTCCCTTTATTATTTTCGAGATTTATTTTCTTAATTCTCTTTAACAAACTAGAAATATTGTAT
ATACAAAAAATCATAAATAATAGATGAATAGTTTAATTATAGGTGTTCATCAATCGAAAAAGCAACGTAT
CTTATTTAAAGTGCGTTGCTTTTTTCTCATTTATAAGGTTAAATAATTCTCATATATCAAGCAAAGTGAC
AGGCGCCCTTAAATATTCTGACAAATGCTCTTTCCCTAAACTCCCCCCATAAAAAAACCCGCCGAAGCGG
GTTTTTACGTTATTTGCGGATTAACGATTACTCGTTATCAGAACCGCCCAGGGGGCCCGAGCTTAAGACT
GGCCGTCGTTTTACAACACAGAAAGAGTTTGTAGAAACGCAAAAAGGCCATCCGTCAGGGGCCTTCTGCT
TAGTTTGATGCCTGGCAGTTCCCTACTCTCGCCTTCCGCTTCCTCGCTCACTGACTCGCTGCGCTCGGTC
GTTCGGCTGCGGCGAGCGGTATCAGCTCACTCAAAGGCGGTAATACGGTTATCCACAGAATCAGGGGATA
ACGCAGGAAAGAACATGTGAGCAAAAGGCCAGCAAAAGGCCAGGAACCGTAAAAAGGCCGCGTTGCTGGC
GTTTTTCCATAGGCTCCGCCCCCCTGACGAGCATCACAAAAATCGACGCTCAAGTCAGAGGTGGCGAAAC
CCGACAGGACTATAAAGATACCAGGCGTTTCCCCCTGGAAGCTCCCTCGTGCGCTCTCCTGTTCCGACCC
TGCCGCTTACCGGATACCTGTCCGCCTTTCTCCCTTCGGGAAGCGTGGCGCTTTCTCATAGCTCACGCTG
TAGGTATCTCAGTTCGGTGTAGGTCGTTCGCTCCAAGCTGGGCTGTGTGCACGAACCCCCCGTTCAGCCC
GACCGCTGCGCCTTATCCGGTAACTATCGTCTTGAGTCCAACCCGGTAAGACACGACTTATCGCCACTGG
CAGCAGCCACTGGTAACAGGATTAGCAGAGCGAGGTATGTAGGCGGTGCTACAGAGTTCTTGAAGTGGTG
GGCTAACTACGGCTACACTAGAAGAACAGTATTTGGTATCTGCGCTCTGCTGAAGCCAGTTACCTTCGGA
AAAAGAGTTGGTAGCTCTTGATCCGGCAAACAAACCACCGCTGGTAGCGGTGGTTTTTTTGTTTGCAAGC
AGCAGATTACGCGCAGAAAAAAAGGATCTCAAGAAGATCCTTTGATCTTTTCTACGGGGTCTGACGCTCA
GTGGAACGACGCGCGCGTAACTCACGTTAAGGGATTTTGGTCATGAGCAAGGGGTGTTATGAGCCATATT
CAGGTATAAATGGGCTCGCGATAATGTTCAGAATTGGTTAATTGGTTGTAACACTGACCCCTATTTGTTT
ATTTTTCTAAATACATTCAAATATGTATCCGCTCATGAGACAATAACCCTGATAAATGCTTCAATAATAT
TGAAAAAGGAAGAATATGAGTATTCAACATTTCCGTGTCGCCCTTATTCCCTTTTTTGCGGCATTTTGCC
TTCCTGTTTTTGCTCACCCAGAAACGCTGGTGAAAGTAAAAGATGCTGAAGATCAGTTGGGTGCACGAGT
GGGTTACATCGAACTGGATCTCAACAGCGGTAAGATCCTTGAGAGTTTTCGCCCCGAAGAACGTTTTCCA
ATGATGAGCACTTTTAAAGTTCTGCTATGTGGCGCGGTATTATCCCGTATTGACGCCGGGCAAGAGCAAC
TCGGTCGCCGCATACACTATTCTCAGAATGACTTGGTTGAGTACTCACCAGTCACAGAAAAGCATCTTAC
GGATGGCATGACAGTAAGAGAATTATGCAGTGCTGCCATAACCATGAGTGATAACACTGCGGCCAACTTA
CTTCTGACAACGATCGGAGGACCGAAGGAGCTAACCGCTTTTTTGCACAACATGGGGGATCATGTAACTC
GCCTTGATCGTTGGGAACCGGAGCTGAATGAAGCCATACCAAACGACGAGCGTGACACCACGATGCCTGT
AGCGATGGCAACAACGTTGCGCAAACTATTAACTGGCGAACTACTTACTCTAGCTTCCCGGCAACAATTA
ATAGACTGGATGGAGGCGGATAAAGTTGCAGGACCACTTCTGCGCTCGGCCCTTCCGGCTGGCTGGTTTA
TTGCTGATAAATCCGGAGCCGGTGAGCGTGGTTCTCGCGGTATCATCGCAGCGCTGGGGCCAGATGGTAA
GCCCTCCCGTATCGTAGTTATCTACACGACGGGGAGTCAGGCAACTATGGATGAACGAAATAGACAGATC
GCTGAGATAGGTGCCTCACTGATTAAGCATTGGTAATGACCATGATTACGCCAAGCTCTAGCTAGAGGTC
GACGGTATACAGACATGATAAGATACATTGATGAGTTTGGACAAACCACAACTAGAATGCAGTGAAAAAA
ATGCTTTATTTGTGAAATTTGTGATGCTATTGCTTTATTTGTAACCATTATAAGCTGCAATAAACAAGTT
GGGGTGGGCGAAGAACTCCAGCATGAGATCCCCGCGCTGGAGGATCATCCAGCCGGCGTCCCGGAAAACG
ATTCCGAAGCCCAACCTTTCATAGAAGGCGGCGGTGGAATCGAAATCTCGTAGCACGTGTCAGGCACCGG
GCTTGCGGGTCATGCACCAGGTGCGCGGTCCTTCGGGCACCTCGACGTCGGCGGTGACGGTGAAGCCGAG
CCGCTCGTAGAAGGGGAGGTTGCGGGGCGCGGATGTCTCCAGGAAGGCGGGCACCCCGGCGCGCTCGGCC
GCCTCCACTCCGGGGAGCACGACGGCGCTGCCCAGACCCTTGCCCTGGTGGTCGGGCGAGACGCCGACGG
TGGCCAGGAACCACGCGGGCTCCTTGGGCCGGTGCGGCGCCAGGAGGCCTTCCATCTGTTGCTGCGCGGC
CAGCCGGGAACCGCTCAACTCGGCCATGCGCGGGCCGATCTCGGCGAACACCGCCCCCGCTTCGACGCTC
TCCGGCGTGGTCCAGACCGCCACCGCGGCGCCGTCGTCCGCGACCCACACCTTGCCGATGTCGAGCCCGA
CGCGCGTGAGGAAGAGTTCTTGCAGCTCGGTGACCCGCTCGATGTGGCGGTCCGGATCGACGGTGTGGCG
CGTGGCGGGGTAGTCGGCGAACGCGGCGGCGAGGGTGCGTACGGCCCTGGGGACGTCGTCGCGGGTGGCG
AGGCGCACCGTGGGCTTGTACTCGGTCATGGTTTAGTTCCTCACCTTGTCGTATTATACTATGCCGATAT
ACTATGCCGATGATTAATTGTCAACACGTGCTGATCAGATCCGAAAATGGATATACAAGCTCCCGGGAGC
TTTTTGCAAAAGCCTAGGCCTCCAAAAAAGCCTCCTCACTACTTCTGGAATAGCTCAGAGGCAGAGGCGG
CCTCGGCCTCTGCATAAATAAAAAAAATTAGTCAGCCATGGGGCGGAGAAT
Features (pLannotate 1.2.2; 21 found; start..end, strand, type, name):
    225..333     -  rep_origin     f1 ori (fragment): f1 bacteriophage origin of replication; arrow indicates direction of (+) strand synthesis
    334..445     -  polyA_signal   bGH poly(A) signal: bovine growth hormone polyadenylation signal
    660..1337    -  CDS            IGHG1 (fragment): IGHG1_HUMAN - Experimental evidence at protein level: Swiss-Prot protein existence level 1. Constant region of immunoglobulin heavy chains. Immunoglobulins, also known as antibodies, are membrane-bound or secreted glycoproteins produced by B lymphocytes. In the recognition phase of humoral immunity, the membrane-bound immunoglobulins serve as receptors which, upon binding of a specific antigen, trigger the clonal expansion and differentiation of B lymphocytes into immunoglobulins- secreting plasma cells. Secreted immunoglobulins mediate the effector phase of humoral immunity, which results in
   1353..1883    -  CDS            FCGR2B (fragment): FCG2B_HUMAN - Also known as CD32, FCG2, IGFR2. Experimental evidence at protein level: Swiss-Prot protein existence level 1. Receptor for the Fc region of complexed or aggregated immunoglobulins gamma. Low affinity receptor. Involved in a variety of effector and regulatory functions such as phagocytosis of immune complexes and modulation of antibody production by B-cells. Binding to this receptor results in down-modulation of previous state of cell activation triggered via antigen receptors on B-cells (BCR), T-cells (TCR) or via another Fc receptor. Isoform IIB1 fails to mediate endocytosis or
   1986..2023    -  CDS            IgH signal sequence (fragment): signal sequence from the mouse immunoglobulin heavy chain variable region
   2027..2045    -  promoter       SP6 promoter: promoter for bacteriophage SP6 RNA polymerase
   2097..2140    -  intron         CMV intron (fragment): modified intron A from human cytomegalovirus
   2276..2479    -  promoter       CMV promoter: human cytomegalovirus (CMV) immediate early promoter
   2480..2783    -  enhancer       CMV enhancer: human cytomegalovirus immediate early enhancer
   3026..3042    -  protein_bind   lac operator: The lac repressor binds to the lac operator to inhibit transcription in E. coli. This inhibition can be relieved by adding lactose or isopropyl-β-D-thiogalactopyranoside (IPTG). lac repressor encoded by lacI
   3498..3517    +  CDS            lacZα (fragment): LacZα fragment of β-galactosidase; lacZ fragment
   3542..3559    -  terminator     rrnB T2 terminator (fragment): transcription terminator T2 from the E. coli rrnB gene
   3784..4372    -  rep_origin     ori: high-copy-number ColE1/pMB1/pBR322/pUC origin of replication
   4483..4507    +  CDS            KanR (fragment): aminoglycoside phosphotransferase; aph(3')-Ia; confers resistance to kanamycin
   4537..4633    +  promoter       AmpR promoter (fragment): bla
   4636..5496    +  CDS            AmpR: β-lactamase; bla; confers resistance to ampicillin, carbenicillin, and related antibiotics
   5549..5670    -  polyA_signal   SV40 poly(A) signal: SV40 polyadenylation signal
   5665..5790    -  CDS            ble (fragment): BLE_KLEPN - Experimental evidence at protein level: Swiss-Prot protein existence level 1. Binding protein with a strong affinity to the bleomycin family of antibiotics. Binds to CL990; an antimitotic-antibiotic compound. From Klebsiella pneumoniae.
   5800..6399    -  CDS            PuroR (fragment): puromycin N-acetyltransferase; pac from Streptomyces; confers resistance to puromycin
   6418..6465    -  promoter       EM7 promoter: synthetic bacterial promoter&nbsp
   6513..211     -  promoter       SV40 promoter (across the origin): SV40 enhancer and early promoter
