[The description below was written by a language model from this plasmid's Addgene catalogue record and pLannotate feature annotations shown in this document.]
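Description:
pD649-HAsp-FCGR2B-Fc(DAPA)-AviTag-6xHis is a mammalian expression plasmid built on the pD649 backbone for producing the extracellular domain of human FCGR2B (CD32B, the low-affinity inhibitory IgG Fc receptor) as a secreted fusion protein. It is propagated in E. coli as a high-copy plasmid through a ColE1/pUC-type origin and selected with ampicillin via the bla gene. The annotated sequence also shows an SV40 early promoter and EM7 promoter upstream of a puromycin N-acetyltransferase coding region, followed by a short ble fragment and an SV40 polyadenylation signal. This suggests a puromycin selection cassette for mammalian cells, although the catalogue entry does not mention such use. Small remnants of f1 ori, lacZα, KanR and a lac operator appear to be backbone vestiges.

The expression cassette is driven by the CMV immediate-early enhancer and promoter with a fragment of CMV intron A, followed by an SP6 promoter that could support in vitro transcription and serves as a sequencing primer site. The name indicates an HA signal peptide (HAsp); the automated annotation labels a short fragment in this position as an immunoglobulin heavy-chain signal sequence, so the exact leader is not resolved by the record. The roughly 525 bp FCGR2B ectodomain sits between retained NotI and AscI sites and is fused in frame to a human IgG1 Fc carrying D265A and P329A (DAPA), substitutions generally used to reduce Fc effector interactions. An AviTag for site-specific BirA biotinylation and a 6xHis tag for affinity purification follow, and a bGH polyadenylation signal ends the transcript. The plasmid belongs to a collection used to map human IgSF cell-surface protein interactions. The depositor notes that some members of the collection may carry an IS4-like transposase insertion upstream of the CMV promoter; none is annotated here.
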