Addgene plasmid #156573: pD649-HAsp-FCGR2B-Fc(DAPA)-AviTag-6xHis
Purpose: Mammalian expression of cell-surface protein extracellular domain fused to Fc(DAPA)-Avi-6xHis. Protein is secreted from cells.
Depositing lab: Chris Garcia. Depositing organization: Stanford University. Publication: A Human IgSF Cell-Surface Interactome Reveals a Complex Network of Protein-Protein Interactions. Wojtowicz WM, Vielmetter J, Fernandes RA, Siepe DH, Eastman CL, Chisholm GB, Cox S, Klock H, Anderson PW, Rue SM, Miller JJ, Glaser SM, Bragstad ML, Vance J, Lam AW, Lesley SA, Zinn K, Garcia KC. Cell. 2020 Aug 20;182(4):1027-1043.e17. doi: 10.1016/j.cell.2020.07.025. PubMed 32822567.
Backbone
  Vector backbone: pD649
  Backbone size w/o insert (bp): 6106
  Vector type: Mammalian Expression
Growth in bacteria
  Bacterial resistance: Ampicillin, 100 μg/mL
  Growth temperature: 37°C
  Growth strain: DH5alpha
  Copy number: High Copy
Gene/Insert
  Gene/Insert name: FCGR2B (alt name: FCG2B)
  Species: H. sapiens (human)
  Insert size (bp): 525
  Mutation: Fc region of human IgG contains D265A and P329A mutations (DAPA)
  Entrez Gene: FCGR2B (a.k.a. CD32, CD32B, FCG2, FCGR2, FCGR2C, FcGRIIB, FcRII-c, FcgammaRIIb, IGFR2)
  Promoter: CMV/SP6
  Tag / fusion protein: Fc(DAPA)-AviTag-6xHis (C terminal on backbone)
  Cloning method: Restriction Enzyme; 5′ cloning site GCGGCCGC (not destroyed); 3′ cloning site GGCGCGCC (not destroyed)
  Sequencing primers: 5′ ATTTAGGTGACACTATAG; 3′ CACGTACCAGTTGAACTTCACC
Resource information
  A portion of this plasmid was derived from a plasmid made by: synthesis by ThermoFisher
Terms and licenses: Academic/Nonprofit Terms; Industry Terms: Not Available to Industry
Depositor comments: Some plasmids in this collection may have an IS4-like element ISVsa5 family transposase upstream of the CMV promoter.
How to cite: pD649-HAsp-FCGR2B-Fc(DAPA)-AviTag-6xHis was a gift from Chris Garcia (Addgene plasmid # 156573 ; http://n2t.net/addgene:156573 ; RRID:Addgene_156573)
